>Addgene plasmid #99921 | pcDNA3-HA-REDD1 77-232 (#426) | addgene full sequence | sequence record 197987 | Addgene NGS Result
GACATTGATTATTGACTAGTTATTAATAGTAATCAATTACGGGGTCATTAGTTCATAGCCCATATATGGA
GTTCCGCGTTACATAACTTACGGTAAATGGCCCGCCTGGCTGACCGCCCAACGACCCCCGCCCATTGACG
TCAATAATGACGTATGTTCCCATAGTAACGCCAATAGGGACTTTCCATTGACGTCAATGGGTGGAGTATT
TACGGTAAACTGCCCACTTGGCAGTACATCAAGTGTATCATATGCCAAGTACGCCCCCTATTGACGTCAA
TGACGGTAAATGGCCCGCCTGGCATTATGCCCAGTACATGACCTTATGGGACTTTCCTACTTGGCAGTAC
ATCTACGTATTAGTCATCGCTATTACCATGGTGATGCGGTTTTGGCAGTACATCAATGGGCGTGGATAGC
GGTTTGACTCACGGGGATTTCCAAGTCTCCACCCCATTGACGTCAATGGGAGTTTGTTTTGGCACCAAAA
TCAACGGGACTTTCCAAAATGTCGTAACAACTCCGCCCCATTGACGCAAATGGGCGGTAGGCGTGTACGG
TGGGAGGTCTATATAAGCAGAGCTCTCTGGCTAACTAGAGAACCCACTGCTTACTGGCTTATCGAAATTA
ATACGACTCACTATAGGGAGACCCAAGCTTGGTACCGAGCTCGGATCCGCCACCATGTCGTTGCCCGACT
TTGAGCTGCTCAGTGACCCTGAGGATGAACACTTGTGTGCCAACCTGATGCAGCTGCTGCAGGAGAGCCT
GGCCCAGGCGCGGCTGGGCTCTCGACGCCCTGCGCGCCTGCTGATGCCTAGCCAGTTGGTAAGCCAGGTG
GGCAAAGAACTACTGCGCCTGGCCTACAGCGAGCCGTGCGGCCTGCGGGGGGCGCTGCTGGACGTCTGCG
TGGAGCAGGGCAAGAGCTGCCACAGCGTGGGCCAGCTGGCACTCGACCCCAGCCTGGTGCCCACCTTCCA
GCTGACCCTCGTGCTGCGCCTGGACTCACGACTCTGGCCCAAGATCCAGGGGCTGTTTAGCTCCGCCAAC
TCTCCCTTCCTCCCTGGCTTCAGCCAGTCCCTGACGCTGAGCACTGGCTTCCGAGTCATCAAGAAGAAGC
TGTACAGCTCGGAACAGCTGCTCATTGAGGAGTGTTACCCATACGATGTTCCAGATTACGCTTGAGAATT
CTGCAGATATCCATCACACTGGCGGCCGCTCGAGCATGCATCTAGAGGGCCCTATTCTATAGTGTCACCT
AAATGCTAGAGCTCGCTGATCAGCCTCGACTGTGCCTTCTAGTTGCCAGCCATCTGTTGTTTGCCCCTCC
CCCGTGCCTTCCTTGACCCTGGAAGGTGCCACTCCCACTGTCCTTTCCTAATAAAATGAGGAAATTGCAT
CGCATTGTCTGAGTAGGTGTCATTCTATTCTGGGGGGTGGGGTGGGGCAGGACAGCAAGGGGGAGGATTG
GGAAGACAATAGCAGGCATGCTGGGGATGCGGTGGGCTCTATGGCTTCTGAGGCGGAAAGAACCAGCTGG
GGCTCTAGGGGGTATCCCC
[124 nt withheld, positions 1560-1683]
C
[91 nt withheld, positions 1685-1775]
A
[49 nt withheld, positions 1777-1825]
CCTTTGACGTTGGAGTCCACGTTCTTT
[37 nt withheld, positions 1853-1889]
ACCCTATCTCGGTCTATTCTTTTGATTTATAAGGGATTTTGCCGATTTCGGCCTATTGGTTAAAAAATGA
GCTGATTTAACAAAAATTTAACGCGAATTAATTCTGTGGAATGTGTGTCAGTTAGGGTGTGGAAAGTCCC
CAGGCTCCCCAGCAGGCAGAAGTATGCAAAGCATGCATCTCAATTAGTCAGCAACCAGGTGTGGAAAGTC
CCCAGGCTCCCCAGCAGGCAGAAGTATGCAAAGCATGCATCTCAATTAGTCAGCAACCATAGTCCCGCCC
CTAACTCCGCCCATCCCGCCCCTAACTCCGCCCAGTTCCGCCCATTCTCCGCCCCATGGCTGACTAATTT
TTTTTATTTATGCAGAGGCCGAGGCCGCCTCTGCCTCTGAGCTATTCCAGAAGTAGTGAGGAGGCTTTTT
TGGAGGCCTAGGCTTTTGCAAAAAGCTCCCGGGAGCTTGTATATCCATTTTCGGATCTGATCAAGAGACA
GGATGAGGATCGTTTCGCATGATTGAACAAGATGGATTGCACGCAGGTTCTCCGGCCGCTTGGGTGGAGA
GGCTATTCGGCTATGACTGGGCACAACAGACAATCGGCTGCTCTGATGCCGCCGTGTTCCGGCTGTCAGC
GCAGGGGCGCCCGGTTCTTTTTGTCAAGACCGACCTGTCCGGTGCCCTGAATGAACTGCAGGACGAGGCA
GCGCGGCTATCGTGGCTGGCCACGACGGGCGTTCCTTGCGCAGCTGTGCTCGACGTTGTCACTGAAGCGG
GAAGGGACTGGCTGCTATTGGGCGAAGTGCCGGGGCAGGATCTCCTGTCATCTCACCTTGCTCCTGCCGA
GAAAGTATCCATCATGGCTGATGCAATGCGGCGGCTGCATACGCTTGATCCGGCTACCTGCCCATTCGAC
CACCAAGCGAAACATCGCATCGAGCGAGCACGTACTCGGATGGAAGCCGGTCTTGTCGATCAGGATGATC
TGGACGAAGAGCATCAGGGGCTCGCGCCAGCCGAACTGTTCGCCAGGCTCAAGGCGCGCATGCCCGACGG
CGAGGATCTCGTCGTGACCCATGGCGATGCCTGCTTGCCGAATATCATGGTGGAAAATGGCCGCTTTTCT
GGATTCATCGACTGTGGCCGGCTGGGTGTGGCGGACCGCTATCAGGACATAGCGTTGGCTACCCGTGATA
TTGCTGAAGAGCTTGGCGGCGAATGGGCTGACCGCTTCCTCGTGCTTTACGGTATCGCCGCTCCCGATTC
GCAGCGCATCGCCTTCTATCGCCTTCTTGACGAGTTCTTCTGAGCGGGACTCTGGGGTTCGAAATGACCG
ACCAAGCGACGCCCAACCTGCCATCACGAGATTTCGATTCCACCGCCGCCTTCTATGAAAGGTTGGGCTT
CGGAATCGTTTTCCGGGACGCCGGCTGGATGATCCTCCAGCGCGGGGATCTCATGCTGGAGTTCTTCGCC
CACCCCAACTTGTTTATTGCAGCTTATAATGGTTACAAATAAAGCAATAGCATCACAAATTTCACAAATA
AAGCATTTTTTTCACTGCATTCTAGTTGTGGTTTGTCCAAACTCATCAATGTATCTTATCATGTCTGTAT
ACCGTCGACCTCTAGCTAGAGCTTGGCGTAATCATGGTCATAGCTGTTTCCTGTGTGAAATTGTTATCCG
CTCACAATTCCACACAACATACGAGCCGGAAGCATAAAGTGTAAAGCCTGGGGTGCCTAATGAGTGAGCT
AACTCACATTAATTGCGTTGCGCTCACTGCCCGCTTTCCAGTCGGGAAACCTGTCGTGCCAGCTGCATTA
ATGAATCGGCCAACGCGCGGGGAGAGGCGGTTTGCGTATTGGGCGCTCTTCCGCTTCCTCGCTCACTGAC
TCGCTGCGCTCGGTCGTTCGGCTGCGGCGAGCGGTATCAGCTCACTCAAAGGCGGTAATACGGTTATCCA
CAGAATCAGGGGATAACGCAGGAAAGAACATGTGAGCAAAAGGCCAGCAAAAGGCCAGGAACCGTAAAAA
GGCCGCGTTGCTGGCGTTTTTCCATAGGCTCCGCCCCCCTGACGAGCATCACAAAAATCGACGCTCAAGT
CAGAGGTGGCGAAACCCGACAGGACTATAAAGATACCAGGCGTTTCCCCCTGGAAGCTCCCTCGTGCGCT
CTCCTGTTCCGACCCTGCCGCTTACCGGATACCTGTCCGCCTTTCTCCCTTCGGGAAGCGTGGCGCTTTC
TCATAGCTCACGCTGTAGGTATCTCAGTTCGGTGTAGGTCGTTCGCTCCAAGCTGGGCTGTGTGCACGAA
CCCCCCGTTCAGCCCGACCGCTGCGCCTTATCCGGTAACTATCGTCTTGAGTCCAACCCGGTAAGACACG
ACTTATCGCCACTGGCAGCAGCCACTGGTAACAGGATTAGCAGAGCGAGGTATGTAGGCGGTGCTACAGA
GTTCTTGAAGTGGTGGCCTAACTACGGCTACACTAGAAGAACAGTATTTGGTATCTGCGCTCTGCTGAAG
CCAGTTACCTTCGGAAAAAGAGTTGGTAGCTCTTGATCCGGCAAACAAACCACCGCTGGTAGCGGTGGTT
TTTTTGTTTGCAAGCAGCAGATTACGCGCAGAAAAAAAGGATCTCAAGAAGATCCTTTGATCTTTTCTAC
GGGGTCTGACGCTCAGTGGAACGAAAACTCACGTTAAGGGATTTTGGTCATGAGATTATCAAAAAGGATC
TTCACCTAGATCCTTTTAAATTAAAAATGAAGTTTTAAATCAATCTAAAGTATATATGAGTAAACTTGGT
CTGACAGTTACCAATGCTTAATCAGTGAGGCACCTATCTCAGCGATCTGTCTATTTCGTTCATCCATAGT
TGCCTGACTCCCCGTCGTGTAGATAACTACGATACGGGAGGGCTTACCATCTGGCCCCAGTGCTGCAATG
ATACCGCGAGACCCACGCTCACCGGCTCCAGATTTATCAGCAATAAACCAGCCAGCCGGAAGGGCCGAGC
GCAGAAGTGGTCCTGCAACTTTATCCGCCTCCATCCAGTCTATTAATTGTTGCCGGGAAGCTAGAGTAAG
TAGTTCGCCAGTTAATAGTTTGCGCAACGTTGTTGCCATTGCTACAGGCATCGTGGTGTCACGCTCGTCG
TTTGGTATGGCTTCATTCAGCTCCGGTTCCCAACGATCAAGGCGAGTTACATGATCCCCCATGTTGTGCA
AAAAAGCGGTTAGCTCCTTCGGTCCTCCGATCGTTGTCAGAAGTAAGTTGGCCGCAGTGTTATCACTCAT
GGTTATGGCAGCACTGCATAATTCTCTTACTGTCATGCCATCCGTAAGATGCTTTTCTGTGACTGGTGAG
TACTCAACCAAGTCATTCTGAGAATAGTGTATGCGGCGACCGAGTTGCTCTTGCCCGGCGTCAATACGGG
ATAATACCGCGCCACATAGCAGAACTTTAAAAGTGCTCATCATTGGAAAACGTTCTTCGGGGCGAAAACT
CTCAAGGATCTTACCGCTGTTGAGATCCAGTTCGATGTAACCCACTCGTGCACCCAACTGATCTTCAGCA
TCTTTTACTTTCACCAGCGTTTCTGGGTGAGCAAAAACAGGAAGGCAAAATGCCGCAAAAAAGGGAATAA
GGGCGACACGGAAATGTTGAATACTCATACTCTTCCTTTTTCAATATTATTGAAGCATTTATCAGGGTTA
TTGTCTCATGAGCGGATACATATTTGAATGTATTTAGAAAAATAAACAAATAGGGGTTCCGCGCACATTT
CCCCGAAAAGTGCCACCTGACGTCGACGGATCGGGAGATCTCCCGATCCCCTATGGTGCACTCTCAGTAC
AATCTGCTCTGATGCCGCATAGTTAAGCCAGTATCTGCTCCCTGCTTGTGTGTTGGAGGTCGCTGAGTAG
TGCGCGAGCAAAATTTAAGCTACAACAAGGCAAGGCTTGACCGACAATTGCATGAAGAATCTGCTTAGGG
TTAGGCGTTTTGCGCTGCTTCGCGATGTACGGGCCAGATATACGCGTT
Features (pLannotate 1.2.2; 22 found; start..end, strand, type, name):
      1..380     +  enhancer       CMV enhancer: human cytomegalovirus immediate early enhancer
    381..584     +  promoter       CMV promoter: human cytomegalovirus (CMV) immediate early promoter
    580..613     +  LTR            5' LTR (truncated) (fragment): truncated 5' long terminal repeat (LTR) from HIV-1
    629..647     +  promoter       T7 promoter: promoter for bacteriophage T7 RNA polymerase
    688..1155    +  CDS            DDIT4 (fragment): DDIT4_HUMAN - Also known as REDD1, RTP801. Experimental evidence at protein level: Swiss-Prot protein existence level 1. Regulates cell growth, proliferation and survival via inhibition of the activity of the mammalian target of rapamycin complex 1 (mTORC1). Inhibition of mTORC1 is mediated by a pathway that involves DDIT4/REDD1, AKT1, the TSC1-TSC2 complex and the GTPase RHEB. Plays an important role in responses to cellular energy levels and cellular stress, including responses to hypoxia and DNA damage. Regulates p53/TP53-mediated apoptosis in response to DNA damage via its effect on mTORC1
   1156..1183    +  CDS            3xHA (fragment): three tandem HA epitope tags
   1246..1264    -  promoter       SP6 promoter: promoter for bacteriophage SP6 RNA polymerase
   1290..1514    +  polyA_signal   bGH poly(A) signal: bovine growth hormone polyadenylation signal
   1518..1539    +  promoter       SV40 promoter (fragment): SV40 enhancer and early promoter
   1560..1988    +  rep_origin     f1 ori (sequence partly withheld): f1 bacteriophage origin of replication; arrow indicates direction of (+) strand synthesis
   2002..2331    +  promoter       SV40 promoter: SV40 enhancer and early promoter
   2398..3189    +  CDS            neo: KKA2_KLEPN - Also known as kan, nptII. Experimental evidence at protein level: Swiss-Prot protein existence level 1. Resistance to kanamycin, neomycin, paromomycin, ribostamycin, butirosin and gentamicin B. From Klebsiella pneumoniae.
   3213..3371    +  CDS            ble (fragment): BLE_KLEPN - Experimental evidence at protein level: Swiss-Prot protein existence level 1. Binding protein with a strong affinity to the bleomycin family of antibiotics. Binds to CL990; an antimitotic-antibiotic compound. From Klebsiella pneumoniae.
   3366..3487    +  polyA_signal   SV40 poly(A) signal: SV40 polyadenylation signal
   3560..3576    -  protein_bind   lac operator: The lac repressor binds to the lac operator to inhibit transcription in E. coli. This inhibition can be relieved by adding lactose or isopropyl-β-D-thiogalactopyranoside (IPTG). lac repressor encoded by lacI
   3584..3614    -  promoter       lac promoter: promoter for the E. coli lac operon
   3629..3650    -  protein_bind   CAP binding site: CAP binding activates transcription in the presence of cAMP. E. coli catabolite activator protein
   3663..3755    -  CDS            lacI (fragment): lac repressor; lacI; The lac repressor binds to the lac operator to inhibit transcription in E. coli. This inhibition can be relieved by adding lactose or isopropyl-β-D-thiogalactopyranoside (IPTG).
   3938..4526    -  rep_origin     ori: high-copy-number ColE1/pMB1/pBR322/pUC origin of replication
   4697..5557    -  CDS            AmpR: β-lactamase; bla; confers resistance to ampicillin, carbenicillin, and related antibiotics
   5558..5662    -  promoter       AmpR promoter: bla
   5721..5773    -  misc_feature   bom (fragment): basis of mobility region from pBR322
