[The description below was written by a language model from this plasmid's Addgene catalogue record and pLannotate feature annotations shown in this document.]
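Description:
pcDNA3-HA-REDD1 77-232 is a mammalian expression plasmid of about 5.9 kb, built on the Invitrogen pcDNA3-type backbone (recorded as pcDNA3.1). It carries an N-terminally truncated form of human REDD1 (gene symbol DDIT4), a stress-responsive negative regulator of mTORC1 signalling. The insert encodes residues 77 to 232 only. It is annotated as a DDIT4 fragment followed immediately by a short stretch matching an HA epitope, which agrees with the catalogue entry placing the HA tag at the C terminus of the insert even though the plasmid name puts HA first. The match covers roughly one epitope's length rather than a full triple tag. Expression is driven by the human cytomegalovirus immediate-early enhancer and promoter, and transcripts are terminated by the bovine growth hormone polyadenylation signal. T7 and SP6 promoters flank the cloning region and can serve for in vitro transcription or as sequencing primer sites. The restriction sites used for cloning are not recorded.

In E. coli, the plasmid is propagated through a high-copy ColE1/pUC-type origin and selected with ampicillin via the β-lactamase gene. An f1 origin allows production of single-stranded DNA. A separate cassette places the neomycin phosphotransferase gene under the SV40 early promoter with an SV40 polyadenylation signal, which permits G418 selection of stably transfected mammalian cells. The small HIV LTR, ble, lacI and bom fragments in the table appear to be backbone remnants or partial annotation matches rather than functional parts. The stated purpose is mammalian expression, and the associated publication concerns structure–function analysis of REDD1. This fits use as a deletion mutant for testing which regions of the protein are needed for mTORC1 inhibition, with the HA tag available for detection.
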