Addgene plasmid #99921: pcDNA3-HA-REDD1 77-232 (#426)
Purpose: mammalian expression
Depositing lab: James Brugarolas. Publication: Structural analysis and functional implications of the negative mTORC1 regulator REDD1. Vega-Rubin-de-Celis S, Abdallah Z, Kinch L, Grishin NV, Brugarolas J, Zhang X. Biochemistry. 2010 Mar 23;49(11):2491-501. doi: 10.1021/bi902135e. PubMed 20166753.
Backbone
  Vector backbone: pcDNA3.1
  Backbone manufacturer: Invitrogen
  Vector type: Mammalian Expression
Growth in bacteria
  Bacterial resistance: Ampicillin, 100 μg/mL
  Growth temperature: 37°C
  Growth strain: DH5alpha
  Copy number: Unknown
Gene/Insert
  Gene/Insert name: REDD1
  Species: H. sapiens (human)
  Mutation: N-terminal deletion; encodes AA 77-232
  Entrez Gene: DDIT4 (a.k.a. Dig2, REDD-1, REDD1)
  Tag / fusion protein: HA (C terminal on insert)
  Cloning method: Restriction Enzyme; 5′ cloning site Unknown (unknown if destroyed); 3′ cloning site Unknown (unknown if destroyed)
Terms and licenses: Academic/Nonprofit Terms; Industry Terms: Not Available to Industry
How to cite: pcDNA3-HA-REDD1 77-232 (#426) was a gift from James Brugarolas (Addgene plasmid # 99921 ; http://n2t.net/addgene:99921 ; RRID:Addgene_99921)
